>Addgene plasmid #223797 | pCAG_GST-TEV-EGFP-ATG13 | addgene full sequence | sequence record 448031 | Addgene NGS Result
GGTCGACATTGATTATTGACTAGTTATTAATAGTAATCAATTACGGGGTCATTAGTTCATAGCCCATATA
TGGAGTTCCGCGTTACATAACTTACGGTAAATGGCCCGCCTGGCTGACCGCCCAACGACCCCCGCCCATT
GACGTCAATAATGACGTATGTTCCCATAGTAACGCCAATAGGGACTTTCCATTGACGTCAATGGGTGGAG
TATTTACGGTAAACTGCCCACTTGGCAGTACATCAAGTGTATCATATGCCAAGTACGCCCCCTATTGACG
TCAATGACGGTAAATGGCCCGCCTGGCATTATGCCCAGTACATGACCTTATGGGACTTTCCTACTTGGCA
GTACATCTACGTATTAGTCATCGCTATTACCATGGTCGAGGTGAGCCCCACGTTCTGCTTCACTCTCCCC
ATCTCCCCCCCCTCCCCACCCCCAATTTTGTATTTATTTATTTTTTAATTATTTTGTGCAGCGATGGGGG
CGGGGGGGGGGGGGGGGCGCGCGCCAGGCGGGGCGGGGCGGGGCGAGGGGCGGGGCGGGGCGAGGCGGAG
AGGTGCGGCGGCAGCCAATCAGAGCGGCGCGCTCCGAAAGTTTCCTTTTATGGCGAGGCGGCGGCGGCGG
CGGCCCTATAAAAAGCGAAGCGCGCGGCGGGCGGGAGTCGCTGCGCGCTGCCTTCGCCCCGTGCCCCGCT
CCGCCGCCGCCTCGCGCCGCCCGCCCCGGCTCTGACTGACCGCGTTACTCCCACAGGTGAGCGGGCGGGA
CGGCCCTTCTCCTCCGGGCTGTAATTAGCGCTTGGTTTAATGACGGCTTGTTTCTTTTCTGTGGCTGCGT
GAAAGCCTTGAGGGGCTCCGGGAGGGCCCTTTGTGCGGGGGGAGCGGCTCGGGGGGTGCGTGCGTGTGTG
TGTGCGTGGGGAGCGCCGCGTGCGGCTCCGCGCTGCCCGGCGGCTGTGAGCGCTGCGGGCGCGGCGCGGG
GCTTTGTGCGCTCCGCAGTGTGCGCGAGGGGAGCGCGGCCGGGGGCGGTGCCCCGCGGTGCGGGGGGGGC
TGCGAGGGGAACAAAGGCTGCGTGCGGGGTGTGTGCGTGGGGGGGTGAGCAGGGGGTGTGGGCGCGTCGG
TCGGGCTGCAACCCCCCCTGCACCCCCCTCCCCGAGTTGCTGAGCACGGCCCGGCTTCGGGTGCGGGGCT
CCGTACGGGGCGTGGCGCGGGGCTCGCCGTGCCGGGCGGGGGGTGGCGGCAGGTGGGGGTGCCGGGCGGG
GCGGGGCCGCCTCGGGCCGGGGAGGGCTCGGGGGAGGGGCGCGGCGGCCCCCGGAGCGCCGGCGGCTGTC
GAGGCGCGGCGAGCCGCAGCCATTGCCTTTTATGGTAATCGTGCGAGAGGGCGCAGGGACTTCCTTTGTC
CCAAATCTGTGCGGAGCCGAAATCTGGGAGGCGCCGCCGCACCCCCTCTAGCGGGCGCGGGGCGAAGCGG
TGCGGCGCCGGCAGGAAGGAAATGGGCGGGGAGGGCCTTCGTGCGTCGCCGCGCCGCCGTCCCCTTCTCC
CTCTCCAGCCTCGGGGCTGTCCGCGGGGGGACGGCTGCCTTCGGGGGGGACGGGGCAGGGCGGGGTTCGG
CTTCTGGCGTGTGACCGGCGGCTCTAGAGCCTCTGCTAACCATGTTCATGCCTTCTTCTTTTTCCTACAG
CTCCTGGGCAACGTGCTGGTTATTGTGCTGTCTCATCATTTTGGCAAAGAATTCCTCGATCGACGGTATC
GATGCCACCATGGCATCCCCTATACTAGGTTATTGGAAAATTAAGGGCCTTGTGCAACCCACTCGACTTC
TTTTGGAATATCTTGAAGAAAAATATGAAGAGCATTTGTATGAGCGCGATGAAGGTGATAAATGGCGAAA
CAAAAAGTTTGAATTGGGTTTGGAGTTTCCCAATCTTCCTTATTATATTGATGGTGATGTTAAATTAACA
CAGTCTATGGCCATCATACGTTATATAGCTGACAAGCACAACATGTTGGGTGGTTGTCCAAAAGAGCGTG
CAGAGATTTCAATGCTTGAAGGAGCGGTTTTGGATATTAGATACGGTGTTTCGAGAATTGCATATAGTAA
AGACTTTGAAACTCTCAAAGTTGATTTTCTTAGCAAGCTACCTGAAATGCTGAAAATGTTCGAAGATCGT
TTATGTCATAAAACATATTTAAATGGTGATCATGTAACCCATCCTGACTTCATGTTGTATGACGCTCTTG
ATGTTGTTTTATACATGGACCCAATGTGCCTGGATGCGTTCCCAAAATTAGTTTGTTTTAAAAAACGTAT
TGAAGCTATCCCACAAATTGATAAGTACTTGAAATCCAGCAAGTATATAGCATGGCCTTTGCAGGGCTGG
CAAGCCACGTTTGGTGGTGGCGACCATCCTCCAAAATCGGATGATTACGATATCCCAACGACCGAAAACC
TGTATTTTCAGGGTGGTACCATGGTGAGCAAGGGCGAGGAGCTGTTCACCGGGGTGGTGCCCATCCTGGT
CGAGCTGGACGGCGACGTAAACGGCCACAAGTTCAGCGTGTCCGGCGAGGGCGAGGGCGATGCCACCTAC
GGCAAGCTGACCCTGAAGTTCATCTGCACCACCGGCAAGCTGCCCGTGCCCTGGCCCACCCTCGTGACCA
CCCTGACCTACGGCGTGCAGTGCTTCAGCCGCTACCCCGACCACATGAAGCAGCACGACTTCTTCAAGTC
CGCCATGCCCGAAGGCTACGTCCAGGAGCGCACCATCTTCTTCAAGGACGACGGCAACTACAAGACCCGC
GCCGAGGTGAAGTTCGAGGGCGACACCCTGGTGAACCGCATCGAGCTGAAGGGCATCGACTTCAAGGAGG
ACGGCAACATCCTGGGGCACAAGCTGGAGTACAACTACAACAGCCACAACGTCTATATCATGGCCGACAA
GCAGAAGAACGGCATCAAGGTGAACTTCAAGATCCGCCACAACATCGAGGACGGCAGCGTGCAGCTCGCC
GACCACTACCAGCAGAACACCCCCATCGGCGACGGCCCCGTGCTGCTGCCCGACAACCACTACCTGAGCA
CCCAGTCCAAGCTGAGCAAAGACCCCAACGAGAAGCGCGATCACATGGTCCTGCTGGAGTTCGTGACCGC
CGCCGGGATCACTCTCGGCATGGACGAGCTGTACAAGGGTACCGAGACCGACCTCAACAGCCAGGACCGT
AAAGACCTCGACAAGTTCATTAAGTTTTTCGCCCTCAAGACCGTGCAGGTGATCGTGCAGGCCCGGCTGG
GAGAGAAAATCTGCACACGCAGCTCCTCTTCACCCACCGGTTCTGACTGGTTCAACCTGGCTATTAAGGA
TATCCCTGAAGTGACTCACGAAGCAAAGAAAGCACTCGCTGGACAGCTGCCAGCAGTGGGTCGTTCAATG
TGTGTCGAGATCTCCCTGAAGACATCTGAAGGAGACTCAATGGAGCTCGAAATTTGGTGCCTGGAGATGA
ACGAAAAGTGTGATAAAGAGATCAAAGTGAGCTACACCGTCTATAATCGTCTGTCCCTGCTCCTGAAATC
TCTCCTGGCCATCACTCGGGTGACACCTGCTTACCGCCTCAGTAGGAAGCAGGGTCATGAATATGTGATT
CTGTACAGGATCTATTTCGGCGAGGTCCAGCTCTCCGGACTGGGTGAAGGCTTTCAGACTGTGCGTGTCG
GAACCGTGGGAACTCCAGTCGGCACAATTACCCTCTCTTGCGCATACCGTATCAATCTGGCCTTCATGTC
AACCAGACAGTTTGAGCGTACTCCCCCTATTATGGGAATCATTATCGACCACTTCGTGGATAGACCATAC
CCCAGTAGCTCCCCTATGCATCCATGCAACTATCGTACAGCCGGTGAAGACACCGGCGTGATCTACCCCA
GTGTCGAGGATAGCCAGGAAGTGTGTACCACTTCCTTCTCTACCTCACCACCCTCACAGCTCTCTTCAAG
TCGCCTGAGTTATCAGCCTGCCGCTCTCGGAGTCGGTAGCGCAGACCTGGCCTACCCAGTGGTCTTCGCA
GCAGGCCTCAACGCAACCCACCCACATCAGCTGATGGTGCCAGGAAAGGAGGGTGGAGTCCCACTGGCTC
CTAATCAGCCAGTGCACGGTACTCAGGCTGACCAGGAAAGGCTGGCAACTTGCACACCATCCGATAGAAC
TCATTGTGCTGCAACACCCAGCTCCTCTGAGGACACCGAAACTGTGAGCAACTCAAGTGAGGGTCGCGCC
TCCCCACACGATGTCCTGGAAACCATCTTCGTGAGAAAAGTCGGCGCTTTTGTGAACAAGCCCATTAATC
AGGTCACACTCACCTCTCTGGACATCCCTTTCGCTATGTTTGCACCAAAGAACCTCGAGCTGGAAGACAC
TGATCCCATGGTGAATCCTCCAGACTCACCCGAGACAGAAAGTCCTCTCCAGGGCAGTCTGCACAGCGAT
GGAAGCTCCGGTGGCTCTTCAGGCAACACACATGACGATTTCGTCATGATTGACTTCAAACCCGCTTTTT
CCAAGGACGATATCCTCCCTATGGATCTGGGAACCTTCTACAGGGAGTTTCAGAATCCCCCTCAGCTCAG
TAGCCTGAGCATTGACATCGGTGCCCAGTCCATGGCTGAGGACCTCGATTCTCTGCCTGAAAAACTGGCT
GTGCACGAGAAGAACGTCAGAGAATTCGACGCATTTGTGGAGACCCTGCAGCCCGGGTGATATCTTAATT
AATTAACTCGAGGAATTCACTCCTCAGGTGCAGGCTGCCTATCAGAAGGTGGTGGCTGGTGTGGCCAATG
CCCTGGCTCACAAATACCACTGAGATCTTTTTCCCTCTGCCAAAAATTATGGGGACATCATGAAGCCCCT
TGAGCATCTGACTTCTGGCTAATAAAGGAAATTTATTTTCATTGCAATAGTGTGTTGGAATTTTTTGTGT
CTCTCACTCGGAAGGACATATGGGAGGGCAAATCATTTAAAACATCAGAATGAGTATTTGGTTTAGAGTT
TGGCAACATATGCCCATATGCTGGCTGCCATGAACAAAGGTTGGCTATAAAGAGGTCATCAGTATATGAA
ACAGCCCCCTGCTGTCCATTCCTTATTCCATAGAAAAGCCTTGACTTGAGGTTAGATTTTTTTTATATTT
TGTTTTGTGTTATTTTTTTCTTTAACATCCCTAAAATTTTCCTTACATGTTTTACTAGCCAGATTTTTCC
TCCTCTCCTGACTACTCCCAGTCATAGCTGTCCCTCTTCTCTTATGGAGATCCCTCGACCTGCAGCCCAA
GCTTGGCGTAATCATGGTCATAGCTGTTTCCTGTGTGAAATTGTTATCCGCTCACAATTCCACACAACAT
ACGAGCCGGAAGCATAAAGTGTAAAGCCTGGGGTGCCTAATGAGTGAGCTAACTCACATTAATTGCGTTG
CGCTCACTGCCCGCTTTCCAGTCGGGAAACCTGTCGTGCCAGCGGATCCGCATCTCAATTAGTCAGCAAC
CATAGTCCCGCCCCTAACTCCGCCCATCCCGCCCCTAACTCCGCCCAGTTCCGCCCATTCTCCGCCCCAT
GGCTGACTAATTTTTTTTATTTATGCAGAGGCCGAGGCCGCCTCGGCCTCTGAGCTATTCCAGAAGTAGT
GAGGAGGCTTTTTTGGAGGCCTAGGCTTTTGCAAAAAGCTAACTTGTTTATTGCAGCTTATAATGGTTAC
AAATAAAGCAATAGCATCACAAATTTCACAAATAAAGCATTTTTTTCACTGCATTCTAGTTGTGGTTTGT
CCAAACTCATCAATGTATCTTATCATGTCTGGATCCGCTGCATTAATGAATCGGCCAACGCGCGGGGAGA
GGCGGTTTGCGTATTGGGCGCTCTTCCGCTTCCTCGCTCACTGACTCGCTGCGCTCGGTCGTTCGGCTGC
GGCGAGCGGTATCAGCTCACTCAAAGGCGGTAATACGGTTATCCACAGAATCAGGGGATAACGCAGGAAA
GAACATGTGAGCAAAAGGCCAGCAAAAGGCCAGGAACCGTAAAAAGGCCGCGTTGCTGGCGTTTTTCCAT
AGGCTCCGCCCCCCTGACGAGCATCACAAAAATCGACGCTCAAGTCAGAGGTGGCGAAACCCGACAGGAC
TATAAAGATACCAGGCGTTTCCCCCTGGAAGCTCCCTCGTGCGCTCTCCTGTTCCGACCCTGCCGCTTAC
CGGATACCTGTCCGCCTTTCTCCCTTCGGGAAGCGTGGCGCTTTCTCATAGCTCACGCTGTAGGTATCTC
AGTTCGGTGTAGGTCGTTCGCTCCAAGCTGGGCTGTGTGCACGAACCCCCCGTTCAGCCCGACCGCTGCG
CCTTATCCGGTAACTATCGTCTTGAGTCCAACCCGGTAAGACACGACTTATCGCCACTGGCAGCAGCCAC
TGGTAACAGGATTAGCAGAGCGAGGTATGTAGGCGGTGCTACAGAGTTCTTGAAGTGGTGGCCTAACTAC
GGCTACACTAGAAGAACAGTATTTGGTATCTGCGCTCTGCTGAAGCCAGTTACCTTCGGAAAAAGAGTTG
GTAGCTCTTGATCCGGCAAACAAACCACCGCTGGTAGCGGTGGTTTTTTTGTTTGCAAGCAGCAGATTAC
GCGCAGAAAAAAAGGATCTCAAGAAGATCCTTTGATCTTTTCTACGGGGTCTGACGCTCAGTGGAACGAA
AACTCACGTTAAGGGATTTTGGTCATGAGATTATCAAAAAGGATCTTCACCTAGATCCTTTTAAATTAAA
AATGAAGTTTTAAATCAATCTAAAGTATATATGAGTAAACTTGGTCTGACAGTTACCAATGCTTAATCAG
TGAGGCACCTATCTCAGCGATCTGTCTATTTCGTTCATCCATAGTTGCCTGACTCCCCGTCGTGTAGATA
ACTACGATACGGGAGGGCTTACCATCTGGCCCCAGTGCTGCAATGATACCGCGAGACCCACGCTCACCGG
CTCCAGATTTATCAGCAATAAACCAGCCAGCCGGAAGGGCCGAGCGCAGAAGTGGTCCTGCAACTTTATC
CGCCTCCATCCAGTCTATTAATTGTTGCCGGGAAGCTAGAGTAAGTAGTTCGCCAGTTAATAGTTTGCGC
AACGTTGTTGCCATTGCTACAGGCATCGTGGTGTCACGCTCGTCGTTTGGTATGGCTTCATTCAGCTCCG
GTTCCCAACGATCAAGGCGAGTTACATGATCCCCCATGTTGTGCAAAAAAGCGGTTAGCTCCTTCGGTCC
TCCGATCGTTGTCAGAAGTAAGTTGGCCGCAGTGTTATCACTCATGGTTATGGCAGCACTGCATAATTCT
CTTACTGTCATGCCATCCGTAAGATGCTTTTCTGTGACTGGTGAGTACTCAACCAAGTCATTCTGAGAAT
AGTGTATGCGGCGACCGAGTTGCTCTTGCCCGGCGTCAATACGGGATAATACCGCGCCACATAGCAGAAC
TTTAAAAGTGCTCATCATTGGAAAACGTTCTTCGGGGCGAAAACTCTCAAGGATCTTACCGCTGTTGAGA
TCCAGTTCGATGTAACCCACTCGTGCACCCAACTGATCTTCAGCATCTTTTACTTTCACCAGCGTTTCTG
GGTGAGCAAAAACAGGAAGGCAAAATGCCGCAAAAAAGGGAATAAGGGCGACACGGAAATGTTGAATACT
CATACTCTTCCTTTTTCAATATTATTGAAGCATTTATCAGGGTTATTGTCTCATGAGCGGATACATATTT
GAATGTATTTAGAAAAATAAACAAATAGGGGTTCCGCGCACATTTCCCCGAAAAGTGCCACCTG
Features (pLannotate 1.2.2; 21 found; start..end, strand, type, name):
      5..384     +  enhancer       CMV enhancer: human cytomegalovirus immediate early enhancer
    386..663     +  promoter       chicken β-actin promoter: No description available
    664..1680    +  intron         chimeric intron: chimera between introns from chicken β-actin and rabbit β-globin
   1678..1734    +  CDS            HBB (fragment): HBB_LEPEU - Experimental evidence at protein level: Swiss-Prot protein existence level 1. Involved in oxygen transport from the lung to the various peripheral tissues. From Lepus europaeus (European hare).
   1766..2417    +  CDS            GST (fragment): glutathione S-transferase from Schistosoma japonicum
   2444..2463    +  CDS            TEV site (fragment): tobacco etch virus (TEV) protease recognition and cleavage site
   2471..3187    +  CDS            mEGFP: mEGFP is a basic (constitutively fluorescent) green fluorescent protein published in 2002, derived from Aequorea victoria. It has moderate acid sensitivity.
   3194..4741    +  CDS            ATG13: ATG13_HUMAN - Also known as KIAA0652. Experimental evidence at protein level: Swiss-Prot protein existence level 1. Autophagy factor required for autophagosome formation and mitophagy. Target of the TOR kinase signaling pathway that regulates autophagy through the control of the phosphorylation status of ATG13 and ULK1, and the regulation of the ATG13-ULK1-RB1CC1 complex. Through its regulation of ULK1 activity, plays a role in the regulation of the kinase activity of mTORC1 and cell proliferation. From Homo sapiens (Human).
   4773..4850    +  CDS            HBB (fragment): HBB_PONPY - Experimental evidence at transcript level: Swiss-Prot protein existence level 2. Involved in oxygen transport from the lung to the various peripheral tissues. From Pongo pygmaeus (Bornean orangutan).
   4921..4976    +  polyA_signal   β-globin poly(A) signal: rabbit β-globin polyadenylation signal (Gil and Proudfoot, 1987)
   5361..5377    -  protein_bind   lac operator: The lac repressor binds to the lac operator to inhibit transcription in E. coli. This inhibition can be relieved by adding lactose or isopropyl-β-D-thiogalactopyranoside (IPTG). lac repressor encoded by lacI
   5385..5415    -  promoter       lac promoter: promoter for the E. coli lac operon
   5430..5451    -  protein_bind   CAP binding site: CAP binding activates transcription in the presence of cAMP. E. coli catabolite activator protein
   5464..5503    -  CDS            lacI (fragment): lac repressor; lacI; The lac repressor binds to the lac operator to inhibit transcription in E. coli. This inhibition can be relieved by adding lactose or isopropyl-β-D-thiogalactopyranoside (IPTG).
   5510..5532    +  promoter       SV40 promoter (fragment): SV40 enhancer and early promoter
   5556..5691    +  rep_origin     SV40 ori: SV40 origin of replication
   5711..5845    +  polyA_signal   SV40 poly(A) signal: SV40 polyadenylation signal
   5847..5901    -  CDS            lacI (fragment): lac repressor; lacI; The lac repressor binds to the lac operator to inhibit transcription in E. coli. This inhibition can be relieved by adding lactose or isopropyl-β-D-thiogalactopyranoside (IPTG).
   6084..6672    -  rep_origin     ori: high-copy-number ColE1/pMB1/pBR322/pUC origin of replication
   6843..7703    -  CDS            AmpR: β-lactamase; bla; confers resistance to ampicillin, carbenicillin, and related antibiotics
   7704..7808    -  promoter       AmpR promoter: bla
