[The description below was written by a language model from this plasmid's Addgene catalogue record and pLannotate feature annotations shown in this document.]
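Description:
pCAG_GST-TEV-EGFP-ATG13 is a 7.8 kb mammalian expression plasmid built on the pCAG backbone and designed to produce recombinant human ATG13 for purification. It is propagated in E. coli through a high-copy ColE1/pUC-type origin and selected with ampicillin via the β-lactamase gene under its own promoter. No mammalian selection marker is annotated, which is consistent with transient transfection. An SV40 origin of replication is present and could support episomal amplification in cells expressing large T antigen. Short lac promoter/operator and lacI fragments are also annotated, and these appear to be backbone remnants rather than functional parts of the expression unit.

The payload is driven by the strong, constitutive CAG promoter, made up of the CMV immediate-early enhancer, the chicken β-actin promoter and a chimeric β-actin/β-globin intron. The transcript is terminated by the rabbit β-globin polyadenylation signal. The small HBB fragments flagged on either side of the open reading frame most likely reflect the β-globin-derived sequences of this cassette.

The single open reading frame encodes Schistosoma japonicum glutathione S-transferase, a TEV protease recognition site, a green fluorescent protein (named EGFP in the catalogue entry, matched as mEGFP by the annotation) and full-length human ATG13. ATG13 is a subunit of the ULK1 autophagy initiation complex. GST allows capture on glutathione resin, and TEV cleavage then releases EGFP-ATG13, leaving a fluorescently labelled protein. Such a protein is suited to imaging-based biochemical assays. The associated publication concerns in vitro reconstitution of BNIP3/NIX mitophagy initiation.
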