Addgene plasmid #223797: pCAG_GST-TEV-EGFP-ATG13
Purpose: Expression of recombinant protein for purification
Depositing lab: James Hurley & Sascha Martens. Depositing organization: University of California, Berkeley. Publication: Reconstitution of BNIP3/NIX-mitophagy initiation reveals hierarchical flexibility of the autophagy machinery. Adriaenssens E, Schaar S, Cook ASI, Stuke JFM, Sawa-Makarska J, Nguyen TN, Ren X, Schuschnig M, Romanov J, Khuu G, Uoselis L, Lazarou M, Hummer G, Hurley JH, Martens S. Nat Cell Biol. 2025 Jul 25. doi: 10.1038/s41556-025-01712-y. PubMed 40715440.
Backbone
  Vector backbone: pCAG
  Vector type: Mammalian Expression
Growth in bacteria
  Bacterial resistance: Ampicillin, 100 μg/mL
  Growth temperature: 37°C
  Growth strain: DH5alpha
  Copy number: Unknown
Gene/Insert
  Gene/Insert name: ATG13
  Species: H. sapiens (human)
  Entrez Gene: ATG13 (a.k.a. KIAA0652, PARATARG8)
  Tag / fusion protein: GST-TEV-EGFP (N terminal on insert)
  Cloning method: Unknown
Terms and licenses: Academic/Nonprofit Terms; Industry Terms: Not Available to Industry
Depositor comments: Internal #: SMc1776
How to cite: pCAG_GST-TEV-EGFP-ATG13 was a gift from James Hurley & Sascha Martens (Addgene plasmid # 223797 ; http://n2t.net/addgene:223797 ; RRID:Addgene_223797)
